>Addgene plasmid #51824 | PVRL2-bio-His | depositor full sequence | sequence record 79661 | PVRL2-bio-His sequence 7712 bps
GTCGACCTCCATCACGGCCTATAAGAGTGAGGGGGAGTCAGCGGAGTTCTCCTTCCCACTCAACCTTGGA
GAGGAAAGCCTGCAGGGAGAGTTGAGATGGAAGGCAGAGAAGGCTCCTTCTTCCCAGTCCTGGATCACCT
TCTCCCTAAAGAACCAAAAGGTGTCTGTGCAGAAGTCTACTAGCAACCCCAAGTTCCAGCTGTCCGAAAC
GCTCCCACTCACCCTTCAGATACCCCAGGTCTCCCTTCAGTTTGCTGGTTCTGGCAACCTGACCCTGACT
CTGGACAGAGGGATACTGTATCAGGAAGTGAACCTGGTGGTGATGAAAGTGACTCAGCCCGACAGCAACA
CTTTGACCTGTGAGGTGATGGGACCCACCTCACCCAAGATGAGACTGATCTTGAAGCAGGAGAATCAGGA
GGCCAGGGTCTCCAGGCAGGAGAAAGTGATTCAAGTGCAGGCCCCTGAAGCAGGGGTGTGGCAATGTCTA
CTGAGTGAAGGTGAAGAGGTCAAGATGGACTCCAAGATCCAGGTTTTATCCAAAGGGTTGAATTCCGGCA
GCCTGCACCACATCCTGGACGCCCAGAAGATGCTGTGGAACCACAGGGACAGGAACCTGCCTCCTCTGGC
CCCTCTGGGCCCCCACCACCATCACCACCATTGAGTCTAGACACGTGATTAATTAAGGATCCCCCGACCT
CGACCTCTGGCTAATAAAGGAAATTTATTTTCATTGCAATAGTGTGTTGGAATTTTTTGTGTCTCTCACT
CGGAAGGACATATGGGAGGGCAAATCATTTGGTCGAGATCCCTCGGAGATCTCTAGCTAGAGGATCGATC
CCCGCCCCGGACGAACTAAACCTGACTACGACATCTCTGCCCCTTCTTCGCGGGGCAGTGCATGTAATCC
CTTCAGTTGGTTGGTACAACTTGCCAACTGGGCCCTGTTCCACATGTGACACGGGGGGGGACCAAACACA
AAGGGGTTCTCTGACTGTAGTTGACATCCTTATAAATGGATGTGCACATTTGCCAACACTGAGTGGCTTT
CATCCTGGAGCAGACTTTGCAGTCTGTGGACTGCAACACAACATTGCCTTTATGTGTAACTCTTGGCTGA
AGCTCTTACACCAATGCTGGGGGACATGTACCTCCCAGGGGCCCAGGAAGACTACGGGAGGCTACACCAA
CGTCAATCAGAGGGGCCTGTGTAGCTACCGATAAGCGGACCCTCAAGAGGGCATTAGCAATAGTGTTTAT
AAGGCCCCCTTGTTAACCCTAAACGGGTAGCATATGCTTCCCGGGTAGTAGTATATACTATCCAGACTAA
CCCTAATTCAATAGCATATGTTACCCAACGGGAAGCATATGCTATCGAATTAGGGTTAGTAAAAGGGTCC
TAAGGAACAGCGATATCTCCCACCCCATGAGCTGTCACGGTTTTATTTACATGGGGTCAGGATTCCACGA
GGGTAGTGAACCATTTTAGTCACAAGGGCAGTGGCTGAAGATCAAGGAGCGGGCAGTGAACTCTCCTGAA
TCTTCGCCTGCTTCTTCATTCTCCTTCGTTTAGCTAATAGAATAACTGCTGAGTTGTGAACAGTAAGGTG
TATGTGAGGTGCTCGAAAACAAGGTTTCAGGTGACGCCCCCAGAATAAAATTTGGACGGGGGGTTCAGTG
GTGGCATTGTGCTATGACACCAATATAACCCTCACAAACCCCTTGGGCAATAAATACTAGTGTAGGAATG
AAACATTCTGAATATCTTTAACAATAGAAATCCATGGGGTGGGGACAAGCCGTAAAGACTGGATGTCCAT
CTCACACGAATTTATGGCTATGGGCAACACATAATCCTAGTGCAATATGATACTGGGGTTATTAAGATGT
GTCCCAGGCAGGGACCAAGACAGGTGAACCATGTTGTTACACTCTATTTGTAACAAGGGGAAAGAGAGTG
GACGCCGACAGCAGCGGACTCCACTGGTTGTCTCTAACACCCCCGAAAATTAAACGGGGCTCCACGCCAA
TGGGGCCCATAAACAAAGACAAGTGGCCACTCTTTTTTTTGAAATTGTGGAGTGGGGGCACGCGTCAGCC
CCCACACGCCGCCCTGCGGTTTTGGACTGTAAAATAAGGGTGTAATAACTTGGCTGATTGTAACCCCGCT
AACCACTGCGGTCAAACCACTTGCCCACAAAACCACTAATGGCACCCCGGGGAATACCTGCATAAGTAGG
TGGGCGGGCCAAGATAGGGGCGCGATTGCTGCGATCTGGAGGACAAATTACACACACTTGCGCCTGAGCG
CCAAGCACAGGGTTGTTGGTCCTCATATTCACGAGGTCGCTGAGAGCACGGTGGGCTAATGTTGCCATGG
GTAGCATATACTACCCAAATATCTGGATAGCATATGCTATCCTAATCTATATCTGGGTAGCATAGGCTAT
CCTAATCTATATCTGGGTAGCATATGCTATCCTAATCTATATCTGGGTAGTATATGCTATCCTAATTTAT
ATCTGGGTAGCATAGGCTATCCTAATCTATATCTGGGTAGCATATGCTATCCTAATCTATATCTGGGTAG
TATATGCTATCCTAATCTGTATCCGGGTAGCATATGCTATCCTAATAGAGATTAGGGTAGTATATGCTAT
CCTAATTTATATCTGGGTAGCATATACTACCCAAATATCTGGATAGCATATGCTATCCTAATCTATATCT
GGGTAGCATATGCTATCCTAATCTATATCTGGGTAGCATAGGCTATCCTAATCTATATCTGGGTAGCATA
TGCTATCCTAATCTATATCTGGGTAGTATATGCTATCCTAATTTATATCTGGGTAGCATAGGCTATCCTA
ATCTATATCTGGGTAGCATATGCTATCCTAATCTATATCTGGGTAGTATATGCTATCCTAATCTGTATCC
GGGTAGCATATGCTATCCTCATGATAAGCTGTCAAACATGAGAATTTTCTTGAAGACGAAAGGGCCTCGT
GATACGCCTATTTTTATAGGTTAATGTCATGATAATAATGGTTTCTTAGACGTCAGGTGGCACTTTTCGG
GGAAATGTGCGCGGAACCCCTATTTGTTTATTTTTCTAAATACATTCAAATATGTATCCGCTCATGAGAC
AATAACCCTGATAAATGCTTCAATAATATTGAAAAAGGAAGAGTATGAGTATTCAACATTTCCGTGTCGC
CCTTATTCCCTTTTTTGCGGCATTTTGCCTTCCTGTTTTTGCTCACCCAGAAACGCTGGTGAAAGTAAAA
GATGCTGAAGATCAGTTGGGTGCACGAGTGGGTTACATCGAACTGGATCTCAACAGCGGTAAGATCCTTG
AGAGTTTTCGCCCCGAAGAACGTTTTCCAATGATGAGCACTTTTAAAGTTCTGCTATGTGGCGCGGTATT
ATCCCGTGTTGACGCCGGGCAAGAGCAACTCGGTCGCCGCATACACTATTCTCAGAATGACTTGGTTGAG
TACTCACCAGTCACAGAAAAGCATCTTACGGATGGCATGACAGTAAGAGAATTATGCAGTGCTGCCATAA
CCATGAGTGATAACACTGCGGCCAACTTACTTCTGACAACGATCGGAGGACCGAAGGAGCTAACCGCTTT
TTTGCACAACATGGGGGATCATGTAACTCGCCTTGATCGTTGGGAACCGGAGCTGAATGAAGCCATACCA
AACGACGAGCGTGACACCACGATGCCTGCAGCAATGGCAACAACGTTGCGCAAACTATTAACTGGCGAAC
TACTTACTCTAGCTTCCCGGCAACAATTAATAGACTGGATGGAGGCGGATAAAGTTGCAGGACCACTTCT
GCGCTCGGCCCTTCCGGCTGGCTGGTTTATTGCTGATAAATCTGGAGCCGGTGAGCGTGGGTCTCGCGGT
ATCATTGCAGCACTGGGGCCAGATGGTAAGCCCTCCCGTATCGTAGTTATCTACACGACGGGGAGTCAGG
CAACTATGGATGAACGAAATAGACAGATCGCTGAGATAGGTGCCTCACTGATTAAGCATTGGTAACTGTC
AGACCAAGTTTACTCATATATACTTTAGATTGATTTAAAACTTCATTTTTAATTTAAAAGGATCTAGGTG
AAGATCCTTTTTGATAATCTCATGACCAAAATCCCTTAACGTGAGTTTTCGTTCCACTGAGCGTCAGACC
CCGTAGAAAAGATCAAAGGATCTTCTTGAGATCCTTTTTTTCTGCGCGTAATCTGCTGCTTGCAAACAAA
AAAACCACCGCTACCAGCGGTGGTTTGTTTGCCGGATCAAGAGCTACCAACTCTTTTTCCGAAGGTAACT
GGCTTCAGCAGAGCGCAGATACCAAATACTGTTCTTCTAGTGTAGCCGTAGTTAGGCCACCACTTCAAGA
ACTCTGTAGCACCGCCTACATACCTCGCTCTGCTAATCCTGTTACCAGTGGCTGCTGCCAGTGGCGATAA
GTCGTGTCTTACCGGGTTGGACTCAAGACGATAGTTACCGGATAAGGCGCAGCGGTCGGGCTGAACGGGG
GGTTCGTGCACACAGCCCAGCTTGGAGCGAACGACCTACACCGAACTGAGATACCTACAGCGTGAGCTAT
GAGAAAGCGCCACGCTTCCCGAAGGGAGAAAGGCGGACAGGTATCCGGTAAGCGGCAGGGTCGGAACAGG
AGAGCGCACGAGGGAGCTTCCAGGGGGAAACGCCTGGTATCTTTATAGTCCTGTCGGGTTTCGCCACCTC
TGACTTGAGCGTCGATTTTTGTGATGCTCGTCAGGGGGGCGGAGCCTATGGAAAAACGCCAGCAACGCGG
CCTTTTTACGGTTCCTGGCCTTTTGCTGGCCTTTTGCTCACATGTTCTTTCCTGCGTTATCCCCTGATTC
TGTGGATAACCGTATTACCGCCTTTGAGTGAGCTGATACCGCTCGCCGCAGCCGAACGACCGAGCGCAGC
GAGTCAGTGAGCGAGGAAGCGGAAGAGCGCCCAATACGCAAACCGCCTCTCCCCGCGCGTTGGCCGATTC
ATTAATGCAGCTGGCACGACAGGTTTCCCGACTGGAAAGCGGGCAGTGAGCGCAACGCAATTAATGTGAG
TTAGCTCACTCATTAGGCACCCCAGGCTTTACACTTTATGCTTCCGGCTCGTATGTTGTGTGGAATTGTG
AGCGGATAACAATTTCACACAGGAAACAGCTATGACCATGATTACGCCAAGCTCTAGCTAGAGGTCGACC
AATTCTCATGTTTGACAGCTTATCATCGCAGATCCGGGCAACGTTGTTGCCATTGCTGCAGGCGCAGAAC
TGGTAGGTATGGAAGATCTATACATTGAATCAATATTGGCAATTAGCCATATTAGTCATTGGTTATATAG
CATAAATCAATATTGGCTATTGGCCATTGCATACGTTGTATCTATATCATAATATGTACATTTATATTGG
CTCATGTCCAATATGACCGCCATGTTGACATTGATTATTGACTAGTTATTAATAGTAATCAATTACGGGG
TCATTAGTTCATAGCCCATATATGGAGTTCCGCGTTACATAACTTACGGTAAATGGCCCGCCTGGCTGAC
CGCCCAACGACCCCCGCCCATTGACGTCAATAATGACGTATGTTCCCATAGTAACGCCAATAGGGACTTT
CCATTGACGTCAATGGGTGGAGTATTTACGGTAAACTGCCCACTTGGCAGTACATCAAGTGTATCATATG
CCAAGTCCGCCCCCTATTGACGTCAATGACGGTAAATGGCCCGCCTGGCATTATGCCCAGTACATGACCT
TACGGGACTTTCCTACTTGGCAGTACATCTACGTATTAGTCATCGCTATTACCATGGTGATGCGGTTTTG
GCAGTACACCAATGGGCGTGGATAGCGGTTTGACTCACGGGGATTTCCAAGTCTCCACCCCATTGACGTC
AATGGGAGTTTGTTTTGGCACCAAAATCAACGGGACTTTCCAAAATGTCGTAATAACCCCGCCCCGTTGA
CGCAAATGGGCGGTAGGCGTGTACGGTGGGAGGTCTATATAAGCAGAGCTCGTTTAGTGAACCGTCAGAT
CCTCACTCTCTTCCGCATCGCTGTCTGCGAGGGCCAGCTGTTGGGCTCGCGGTTGAGGACAAACTCTTCG
CGGTCTTTCCAGTACTCTTGGATCGGAAACCCGTCGGCCTCCGAACGGTACTCCGCCACCGAGGGACCTG
AGCGAGTCCGCATCGACCGGATCGGAAAACCTCTCGAGAAAGGCGTCTAACCAGTCACAGTCGCAAGGTA
GGCTGAGCACCGTGGCGGGCGGCAGCGGGTGGCGGTCGGGGTTGTTTCTGGCGGAGGTGCTGCTGATGAT
GTAATTAAAGTAGGCGGTCTTGAGACGGCGGATGGTCGAGGTGAGGTGTGGCAGGCTTGAGATCCAGCTG
TTGGGGTGAGTACTCCCTCTCAAAAGCGGGCATTACTTCTGCGCTAAGATTGTCAGTTTCCAAAAACGAG
GAGGATTTGATATTCACCTGGCCCGATCTGGCCATACACTTGAGTGACAATGACATCCACTTTGCCTTTC
TCTCCACAGGTGTCCACTCCCAGGTCCAAGTTTAAACTGCGGCCGCCACCATGGCTAGAGCCGCCGCTCT
GCTGCCTAGCAGAAGCCCCCCTACCCCTCTGCTGTGGCCCCTGCTGCTGCTCCTGCTGCTGGAAACAGGC
GCCCAGGATGTGCGAGTCCAGGTGCTGCCTGAAGTGCGGGGCCAGCTGGGAGGAACCGTGGAGCTGCCCT
GCCATCTGCTGCCTCCCGTGCCCGGCCTGTACATCAGCCTGGTCACCTGGCAGAGGCCCGATGCCCCTGC
CAACCACCAGAACGTGGCCGCCTTCCACCCTAAGATGGGCCCCAGCTTCCCTAGCCCTAAGCCCGGCAGC
GAGCGGCTGTCTTTCGTGAGCGCCAAGCAGAGCACCGGCCAGGATACAGAGGCCGAGCTGCAGGATGCCA
CACTGGCCCTGCACGGCCTGACAGTGGAGGACGAGGGCAACTACACATGCGAGTTCGCCACCTTCCCCAA
GGGCTCCGTGAGAGGCATGACCTGGCTGAGAGTGATCGCCAAGCCCAAGAACCAGGCCGAGGCCCAGAAA
GTGACCTTCAGCCAGGACCCTACCACCGTGGCCCTGTGCATCAGCAAAGAGGGCAGACCTCCCGCCAGAA
TCAGCTGGCTGTCCAGCCTGGACTGGGAGGCCAAAGAAACCCAGGTGTCCGGCACACTGGCCGGCACCGT
GACCGTGACCAGCAGATTCACCCTGGTGCCCAGCGGCAGAGCTGATGGCGTGACAGTGACATGCAAGGTG
GAGCACGAGAGCTTCGAGGAACCCGCCCTGATCCCTGTGACCCTGTCCGTGAGATACCCCCCCGAGGTGT
CCATCAGCGGCTACGACGACAACTGGTATCTGGGCCGGACCGACGCCACCCTGAGCTGCGACGTGCGGAG
CAATCCCGAGCCCACCGGCTACGATTGGAGCACCACCTCCGGCACCTTTCCAACAAGCGCCGTGGCCCAG
GGCTCTCAGCTGGTCATCCACGCCGTGGACAGCCTGTTCAACACCACCTTCGTGTGTACCGTGACCAACG
CCGTGGGCATGGGCAGAGCCGAACAGGTCATCTTCGTGAGAGAGACACCCAACACAGCCGGCGCTGGCGC
CACAGGCGCGCC
Features (pLannotate 1.2.2; 19 found; start..end, strand, type, name):
    713..768     +  polyA_signal   β-globin poly(A) signal: rabbit β-globin polyadenylation signal (Gil and Proudfoot, 1987)
   1282..2963    -  rep_origin     oriP (fragment): Epstein-Barr virus oriP replication origin (Yates et al., 2000)
   3090..3194    +  promoter       AmpR promoter: bla
   3195..4055    +  CDS            AmpR: β-lactamase; bla; confers resistance to ampicillin, carbenicillin, and related antibiotics
   4226..4814    +  rep_origin     ori: high-copy-number ColE1/pMB1/pBR322/pUC origin of replication
   4997..5089    +  CDS            lacI (fragment): lac repressor; lacI; The lac repressor binds to the lac operator to inhibit transcription in E. coli. This inhibition can be relieved by adding lactose or isopropyl-β-D-thiogalactopyranoside (IPTG).
   5102..5123    +  protein_bind   CAP binding site: CAP binding activates transcription in the presence of cAMP. E. coli catabolite activator protein
   5138..5168    +  promoter       lac promoter: promoter for the E. coli lac operon
   5176..5192    +  protein_bind   lac operator: The lac repressor binds to the lac operator to inhibit transcription in E. coli. This inhibition can be relieved by adding lactose or isopropyl-β-D-thiogalactopyranoside (IPTG). lac repressor encoded by lacI
   5262..5278    +  promoter       tet promoter (fragment): E. coli promoter for tetracycline efflux protein gene
   5288..5313    -  CDS            bla(M) (fragment): β-lactamase lacking the signal sequence; bla(M); allows cytosolic expression of β-lactamase
   5487..5866    +  enhancer       CMV enhancer: human cytomegalovirus immediate early enhancer
   5868..6067    +  promoter       CMV promoter: human cytomegalovirus (CMV) immediate early promoter
   6135..6173    +  misc_feature   Ad SA (fragment): adenovirus major late transcript splice acceptor (Friedrich and Soriano, 1991)
   6206..6415    -  CDS            PTP (fragment): TERM_ADE02 - Experimental evidence at protein level: Swiss-Prot protein existence level 1. Protein covalently bound to the viral DNA that acts as a primer for viral genomic replication by DNA strand displacement. Assembles on the viral origin of replication in an initiation complex with viral polymerase, DBP, host NFIA and host POU2F1/OCT1. During initiation, the polymerase covalently couples the first dCTP with Ser- 580 of pTP. The terminal protein stimulates the template activity over 20 fold compared to protein-free templates. Neo-synthesized viral genomes are linked to two preterminal prot
   6446..6535    +  intron         chimeric intron (fragment): chimera between introns from adenovirus and immunoglobulin heavy chain genes
   6554..6600    +  CDS            IgH signal sequence (fragment): signal sequence from the mouse immunoglobulin heavy chain variable region
   6631..7707    +  CDS            NECTIN2 (fragment): NECT2_HUMAN - Also known as HVEB, PRR2, PVRL2. Experimental evidence at protein level: Swiss-Prot protein existence level 1. (Microbial infection) Acts as a receptor for herpes simplex virus 1 (HHV-1) mutant Rid1, herpes simplex virus 1 (HHV-2) and pseudorabies virus (PRV). From Homo sapiens (Human).
   7705..553     +  CDS            Cd4 (fragment) (across the origin): CD4_RAT - Experimental evidence at protein level: Swiss-Prot protein existence level 1. Integral membrane glycoprotein that plays an essential role in the immune response and serves multiple functions in responses against both external and internal offenses. In T-cells, functions primarily as a coreceptor for MHC class II molecule:peptide complex. The antigens presented by class II peptides are derived from extracellular proteins while class I peptides are derived from cytosolic proteins. Interacts simultaneously with the T-cell receptor (TCR) and the MHC class II presented by antigen presenti
