[The description below was written by a language model from this plasmid's Addgene catalogue record and pLannotate feature annotations shown in this document.]
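Description:
PVRL2-bio-His is a 7.7 kb mammalian expression plasmid built on the pTT3 backbone for producing the soluble extracellular domain of human PVRL2 (NECTIN2, also known as CD112 or HVEB) as a secreted recombinant protein. It is maintained in E. coli at high copy through a ColE1/pUC-type origin and selected with ampicillin via the β-lactamase gene. The backbone also carries a fragment of the Epstein-Barr virus oriP, which in cells expressing EBNA1 supports episomal retention and is a typical feature of vectors designed for high-yield transient transfection. Remnants of lac regulatory sequences and other short bacterial fragments appear in the annotation as cloning-vector leftovers.

Expression is driven by the CMV immediate-early enhancer and promoter, followed by adenovirus-derived leader and splice sequences and a chimeric intron fragment that enhance transcript processing. The annotated hit to the adenoviral terminal protein on the opposite strand most likely reflects this leader region rather than a functional coding sequence. The chemically synthesised ectodomain insert of about 1.1 kb sits between retained NotI and AscI sites and is fused in frame at its C terminus to rat CD4 domains 3 and 4. According to the catalogue record, these are followed by an enzymatic biotinylation sequence, a linker and a His tag; those short tags are not separately annotated in the feature table. A rabbit β-globin polyadenylation signal terminates the transcript. The His tag permits affinity purification, and the biotinylation sequence allows oriented capture on streptavidin surfaces. The associated publication used such proteins in a human platelet receptor protein microarray to screen for extracellular receptor-ligand interactions.
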