Addgene plasmid #51824: PVRL2-bio-His
Purpose: Expresses full-length Poliovirus receptor-related protein 2 precursor ectodomain in mammalian cells. C-terminal rat Cd4d3+4 tag, biotinylation sequence and His tag.
Depositing lab: Gavin Wright. Depositing organization: Wellcome Sanger Institute. Publication: A human platelet receptor protein microarray identifies FcepsilonR1alpha as an activating PEAR1 ligand. Sun Y, Vandenbriele C, Kauskot A, Verhamme P, Hoylaerts MF, Wright GJ. Mol Cell Proteomics. 2015 Feb 23. pii: mcp.M114.046946. 10.1074/mcp.M114.046946 PubMed 25713122.
Backbone
  Vector backbone: pTT3
  Backbone manufacturer: Yves Durocher, NRC
  Backbone size w/o insert (bp): 6618
  Total vector size (bp): 7712
  Modifications to backbone: Rat CD4 d3+4, enzymatic biotinylation sequence, linker and His tag (CD4d3+4-BioLHis).
  Vector type: Mammalian Expression
Growth in bacteria
  Bacterial resistance: Ampicillin, 100 μg/mL
  Growth temperature: 37°C
  Growth strain: Top10
  Copy number: High Copy
Gene/Insert
  Gene/Insert name: PVRL2 (alt name: Poliovirus receptor-related protein 2 precursor)
  Species: H. sapiens (human)
  Insert size (bp): 1094
  Entrez Gene: NECTIN2 (a.k.a. CD112, HVEB, PRR2, PVRL2, PVRR2)
  Promoter: CMV
  Tag / fusion protein: rat CD4 d3+4 (C terminal on backbone); enzymatic biotinylation sequence (C terminal on backbone); His tag (C terminal on backbone)
  Cloning method: Restriction Enzyme; 5′ cloning site NotI (not destroyed); 3′ cloning site AscI (not destroyed)
  Sequencing primers: 5′ CMV-fwd
Resource information
  A portion of this plasmid was derived from a plasmid made by: Insert was chemically synthesised.
Terms and licenses: Academic/Nonprofit Terms; Industry Terms: Not Available to Industry
Depositor comments: Article ref 40
How to cite: PVRL2-bio-His was a gift from Gavin Wright (Addgene plasmid # 51824 ; http://n2t.net/addgene:51824 ; RRID:Addgene_51824)
