>Addgene plasmid #51824 | PVRL2-bio-His | addgene partial sequence | sequence record 93912 | pMT2-F 5'-TTGCCTTTCTCTCCACAGGT-3'
GCCGCCACCATGGCTAGAGCCGCCGCTCTGCTGCCTAGCAGAAGCCCCCCTACCCCTCTGCTGTGGCCCC
TGCTGCTGCTCCTGCTGCTGGAAACAGGCGCCCAGGATGTGCGAGTCCAGGTGCTGCCTGAAGTGCGGGG
CCAGCTGGGAGGAACCGTGGAGCTGCCCTGCCATCTGCTGCCTCCCGTGCCCGGCCTGTACATCAGCCTG
GTCACCTGGCAGAGGCCCGATGCCCCTGCCAACCACCAGAACGTGGCCGCCTTCCACCCTAAGATGGGCC
CCAGCTTCCCTAGCCCTAAGCCCGGCAGCGAGCGGCTGTCTTTCGTGAGCGCCAAGCAGAGCACCGGCCA
GGATACAGAGGCCGAGCTGCAGGATGCCACACTGGCCCTGCACGGCCTGACAGTGGAGGACGAGGGCAAC
TACACATGCGAGTTCGCCACCTTCCCCAAGGGCTCCGTGAGAGGCATGACCTGGCTGAGAGTGATCGCCA
AGCCCAAGAACCAGGCCGAGGCCCAGAAAGTGACCTTCAGCCAGGACCCTACCACCGTGGCCCTGTGCAT
CAGCAAAGAGGGCAGACCTCCCGCCAGAATCAGCTGGCTGTCCAGCCTGGACTGGGAGGCCAAAGAAACC
CAGGTGTCCGGCACACTGGCCGGCACCGTGACCGTGACCAGCAGATTCACCCTGGTGCCCAGCGGCAGAG
CTGATGGCGTGACAGTGACATGCAAGGTGGAGCACGAGAGCTTCGAGGAACCCGCCCTGATCCCTGTGAC
CCTGTCCGTGAGATACCCCC
