>Addgene plasmid #51824 | PVRL2-bio-His | addgene partial sequence | sequence record 94028 | rb_glob_PA_term-R 5'-CCCATATGTCCTTCCGAGTG-3'
ATAAATTTCCTTTATTAGCCAGAGGTCGAGGTCGGGGGATCCTTAATTAATCACGTGTCTAGACTCAATG
GTGGTGATGGTGGTGGGGGCCCAGAGGGGCCAGAGGAGGCAGGTTCCTGTCCCTGTGGTTCCACAGCATC
TTCTGGGCGTCCAGGATGTGGTGCAGGCTGCCGGAATTCAACCCTTTGGATAAAACCTGGATCTTGGAGT
CCATCTTGACCTCTTCACCTTCACTCAGTAGACATTGCCACACCCCTGCTTCAGGGGCCTGCACTTGAAT
CACTTTCTCCTGCCTGGAGACCCTGGCCTCCTGATTCTCCTGCTTCAAGATCAGTCTCATCTTGGGTGAG
GTGGGTCCCATCACCTCACAGGTCAAAGTGTTGCTGTCGGGCTGAGTCACTTTCATCACCACCAGGTTCA
CTTCCTGATACAGTATCCCTCTGTCCAGAGTCAGGGTCAGGTTGCCAGAACCAGCAAACTGAAGGGAGAC
CTGGGGTATCTGAAGGGTGAGTGGGAGCGTTTCGGACAGCTGGAACTTGGGGTTGCTAGTAGACTTCTGC
ACAGACACCTTTTGGTTCTTTAGGGAGAAGGTGATCCAGGACTGGGAAGAAGGAGCCTTCTCTGCCTTCC
ATCTCAACTCTCCCTGCAGGCTTTCCTCTCCAAGGTTGAGTGGGAAGGAGAACTCCGCTGACTCCCCCTC
ACTCTTATAGGCCGTGATGGAGGTCGACGGCGCGCCTGTGGCGCCAGCGCCGGCTGTGTTGGGTGTCTCT
CTCACGAAGATGACCTGTTCGGCTCTGCCCATGCCCACGGCGTTGGTCACGGTACACACGAAGGTGGTGT
TGAACAGGCTGTCCACGGCGTGGATGACCAGCTGAGAGCCCTGGGCCACGGCGCTTGTTGGAA
